LOCUS       Exported 5758 bp ds-DNA circular SYN 12-MAY-2021
DEFINITION  Bacterial expression for structure determination; may not be full
            ORF.
ACCESSION   .
VERSION     .
KEYWORDS    CBS
SOURCE      synthetic DNA construct
  ORGANISM  synthetic DNA construct
REFERENCE   1 (bases 1 to 5758)
  TITLE     SGC Oxford
REFERENCE   2 (bases 1 to 5758)
  AUTHORS   .
  TITLE     Direct Submission
  JOURNAL   Exported May 12, 2021 from SnapGene Server 1.1.58
            http://www.snapgene.com
FEATURES             Location/Qualifiers
     source          1..5758
                     /organism="synthetic DNA construct"
                     /mol_type="other DNA"
     primer_bind     1..20
                     /label=T7
                     /note="T7 promoter, forward primer"
     promoter        1..19
                     /label=T7 promoter
                     /note="promoter for bacteriophage T7 RNA polymerase"
     protein_bind    20..44
                     /label=lac operator
                     /bound_moiety="lac repressor encoded by lacI"
                     /note="The lac repressor binds to the lac operator to
                     inhibit transcription in E. coli. This inhibition can be
                     relieved by adding lactose or
                     isopropyl-beta-D-thiogalactopyranoside (IPTG)."
     RBS             59..81
                     /note="efficient ribosome binding site from bacteriophage
                     T7 gene 10 (Olins and Rangwala, 1989)"
     CDS             92..109
                     /codon_start=1
                     /product="6xHis affinity tag"
                     /label=6xHis
                     /translation="HHHHHH"
     CDS             134..154
                     /codon_start=1
                     /product="tobacco etch virus (TEV) protease recognition and
                     cleavage site"
                     /label=TEV site
                     /translation="ENLYFQS"
     CDS             619..636
                     /codon_start=1
                     /product="6xHis affinity tag"
                     /label=6xHis
                     /translation="HHHHHH"
     primer_bind     complement(689..707)
                     /label=T7 Term
                     /note="T7 terminator, reverse primer"
     terminator      703..750
                     /label=T7 terminator
                     /note="transcription terminator for bacteriophage T7 RNA
                     polymerase"
     rep_origin      787..1242
                     /direction=RIGHT
                     /label=f1 ori
                     /note="f1 bacteriophage origin of replication; arrow
                     indicates direction of (+) strand synthesis"
     primer_bind     complement(874..893)
                     /label=F1ori-R
                     /note="F1 origin, reverse primer"
     primer_bind     1084..1105
                     /label=F1ori-F
                     /note="F1 origin, forward primer"
     CDS             complement(1335..2150)
                     /codon_start=1
                     /gene="aph(3')-Ia"
                     /product="aminoglycoside phosphotransferase"
                     /label=KanR
                     /note="confers resistance to kanamycin in bacteria or G418
                     (Geneticin(R)) in eukaryotes"
                     /translation="MSHIQRETSCSRPRLNSNMDADLYGYKWARDNVGQSGATIYRLYG
                     KPDAPELFLKHGKGSVANDVTDEMVRLNWLTEFMPLPTIKHFIRTPDDAWLLTTAIPGK
                     TAFQVLEEYPDSGENIVDALAVFLRRLHSIPVCNCPFNSDRVFRLAQAQSRMNNGLVDA
                     SDFDDERNGWPVEQVWKEMHKLLPFSPDSVVTHGDFSLDNLIFDEGKLIGCIDVGRVGI
                     ADRYQDLAILWNCLGEFSPSLQKRLFQKYGIDNPDMNKLQFHLMLDEFF"
     primer_bind     2058..2077
                     /label=Kan-R
                     /note="Kanamycin resistance gene, reverse primer"
     primer_bind     2142..2161
                     /label=pENTR-R
                     /note="pENTR vectors, reverse primer"
     rep_origin      2272..2860
                     /direction=RIGHT
                     /label=ori
                     /note="high-copy-number ColE1/pMB1/pBR322/pUC origin of
                     replication"
     primer_bind     2761..2780
                     /label=pBR322ori-F
                     /note="pBR322 origin, forward primer"
     primer_bind     3014..3031
                     /label=L4440
                     /note="L4440 vector, forward primer"
     misc_feature    3046..3188
                     /label=bom
                     /note="basis of mobility region from pBR322"
     primer_bind     complement(3114..3133)
                     /label=pRS-marker
                     /note="pRS vectors, use to sequence yeast selectable
                     marker"
     primer_bind     3274..3296
                     /label=pGEX 3'
                     /note="pGEX vectors, reverse primer"
     CDS             complement(3290..3481)
                     /codon_start=1
                     /gene="rop"
                     /product="Rop protein, which maintains plasmids at low copy
                     number"
                     /label=rop
                     /translation="MTKQEKTALNMARFIRSQTLTLLEKLNELDADEQADICESLHDHA
                     DELYRSCLARFGDDGENL"
     CDS             complement(4290..5372)
                     /codon_start=1
                     /gene="lacI"
                     /product="lac repressor"
                     /label=lacI
                     /note="The lac repressor binds to the lac operator to
                     inhibit transcription in E. coli. This inhibition can be
                     relieved by adding lactose or
                     isopropyl-beta-D-thiogalactopyranoside (IPTG)."
                     /translation="MKPVTLYDVAEYAGVSYQTVSRVVNQASHVSAKTREKVEAAMAEL
                     NYIPNRVAQQLAGKQSLLIGVATSSLALHAPSQIVAAIKSRADQLGASVVVSMVERSGV
                     EACKAAVHNLLAQRVSGLIINYPLDDQDAIAVEAACTNVPALFLDVSDQTPINSIIFSH
                     EDGTRLGVEHLVALGHQQIALLAGPLSSVSARLRLAGWHKYLTRNQIQPIAEREGDWSA
                     MSGFQQTMQMLNEGIVPTAMLVANDQMALGAMRAITESGLRVGADISVVGYDDTEDSSC
                     YIPPLTTIKQDFRLLGQTSVDRLLQLSQGQAVKGNQLLPVSLVKRKTTLAPNTQTASPR
                     ALADSLMQLARQVSRLESGQ"
     primer_bind     5334..5353
                     /label=LacI-R
                     /note="LacI, reverse primer"
     promoter        complement(5373..5450)
                     /gene="lacI"
                     /label=lacI promoter
     primer_bind     5656..5675
                     /label=pBRrevBam
                     /note="pBR322 vectors, tet region, downstream of BamHI,
                     reverse primer"
ORIGIN
        1 taatacgact cactataggg gaattgtgag cggataacaa ttcccctcta gaaataattt
       61 tgtttaactt taagaaggag atatacatat gcaccatcat catcatcatt cttctggtgt
      121 agatctgggt accgagaacc tgtacttcca atccatgaag ccctggtggt ggcacctccg
      181 tgttcaggag ctgggcctgt cagccccgct gaccgtgctc ccgaccatca cctgtgggca
      241 caccatcgag atcctccggg agaagggctt cgaccaggcg cccgtggtgg atgaggcggg
      301 ggtaatcctg ggaatggtga cgcttgggaa catgctctcg tccctgcttg ccgggaaggt
      361 gcagccgtca gaccaagttg gcaaagtcat ctacaagcag ttcaaacaga tccgcctcac
      421 ggacacgctg ggcaggctct cgcacatcct ggagatggac cacttcgccc tggtggtgca
      481 cgagcagcag cggcagatgg tgttcggggt ggtcaccgcc attgacttgc tgaacttcgt
      541 ggccgcccag gagtgacagt aaaggtggat acggatccga attcgagctc cgtcgacaag
      601 cttgcggccg cactcgagca ccaccaccac caccactgag atccggctgc taacaaagcc
      661 cgaaaggaag ctgagttggc tgctgccacc gctgagcaat aactagcata accccttggg
      721 gcctctaaac gggtcttgag gggttttttg ctgaaaggag gaactatatc cggattggcg
      781 aatgggnnnn nnnnnnnnnn nnnnnnnnnn nnnnnnnnnn nnnnnnnnnn nnnnnnnnnn
      841 nnnnnnnnnn nnnnnnnnnn nnnnnnnnnn nnnnnnnnnn nnnnnnnnnn nnnnnnnnnn
      901 nnnnnnnnnn cnnnnnnnnn nnnnnnnnnn nnnnnnnnnn nnnnnnnnnn nnnnnnnnnn
      961 nnnnnnnnnn nnnnnnnnnn nnnnnnnnnn nnnnnnnnnn nnannnnnnn nnnnnnnnnn
     1021 nnnnnnnnnn nnnnnnnnnn nnnnnnnnnn nncctttgac gttggagtcc acgttctttn
     1081 nnnnnnnnnn nnnnnnnnnn nnnnnnnnnn nnnnnnaccc tatctcggtc tattcttttg
     1141 atttataagg gattttgccg atttcggcct attggttaaa aaatgagctg atttaacaaa
     1201 aatttaacgc gaattttaac aaaatattaa cgtttacaat ttcaggtggc acttttcggg
     1261 gaaatgtgcg cggaacccct atttgtttat ttttctaaat acattcaaat atgtatccgc
     1321 tcatgaatta attcttagaa aaactcatcg agcatcaaat gaaactgcaa tttattcata
     1381 tcaggattat caataccata tttttgaaaa agccgtttct gtaatgaagg agaaaactca
     1441 ccgaggcagt tccataggat ggcaagatcc tggtatcggt ctgcgattcc gactcgtcca
     1501 acatcaatac aacctattaa tttcccctcg tcaaaaataa ggttatcaag tgagaaatca
     1561 ccatgagtga cgactgaatc cggtgagaat ggcaaaagtt tatgcatttc tttccagact
     1621 tgttcaacag gccagccatt acgctcgtca tcaaaatcac tcgcatcaac caaaccgtta
     1681 ttcattcgtg attgcgcctg agcgagacga aatacgcgat cgctgttaaa aggacaatta
     1741 caaacaggaa tcgaatgcaa ccggcgcagg aacactgcca gcgcatcaac aatattttca
     1801 cctgaatcag gatattcttc taatacctgg aatgctgttt tcccggggat cgcagtggtg
     1861 agtaaccatg catcatcagg agtacggata aaatgcttga tggtcggaag aggcataaat
     1921 tccgtcagcc agtttagtct gaccatctca tctgtaacat cattggcaac gctacctttg
     1981 ccatgtttca gaaacaactc tggcgcatcg ggcttcccat acaatcgata gattgtcgca
     2041 cctgattgcc cgacattatc gcgagcccat ttatacccat ataaatcagc atccatgttg
     2101 gaatttaatc gcggcctaga gcaagacgtt tcccgttgaa tatggctcat aacacccctt
     2161 gtattactgt ttatgtaagc agacagtttt attgttcatg accaaaatcc cttaacgtga
     2221 gttttcgttc cactgagcgt cagaccccgt agaaaagatc aaaggatctt cttgagatcc
     2281 tttttttctg cgcgtaatct gctgcttgca aacaaaaaaa ccaccgctac cagcggtggt
     2341 ttgtttgccg gatcaagagc taccaactct ttttccgaag gtaactggct tcagcagagc
     2401 gcagatacca aatactgtcc ttctagtgta gccgtagtta ggccaccact tcaagaactc
     2461 tgtagcaccg cctacatacc tcgctctgct aatcctgtta ccagtggctg ctgccagtgg
     2521 cgataagtcg tgtcttaccg ggttggactc aagacgatag ttaccggata aggcgcagcg
     2581 gtcgggctga acggggggtt cgtgcacaca gcccagcttg gagcgaacga cctacaccga
     2641 actgagatac ctacagcgtg agctatgaga aagcgccacg cttcccgaag ggagaaaggc
     2701 ggacaggtat ccggtaagcg gcagggtcgg aacaggagag cgcacgaggg agcttccagg
     2761 gggaaacgcc tggtatcttt atagtcctgt cgggtttcgc cacctctgac ttgagcgtcg
     2821 atttttgtga tgctcgtcag gggggcggag cctatggaaa aacgccagca acgcggcctt
     2881 tttacggttc ctggcctttt gctggccttt tgctcacatg ttctttcctg cgttatcccc
     2941 tgattctgtg gataaccgta ttaccgcctt tgagtgagct gataccgctc gccgcagccg
     3001 aacgaccgag cgcagcgagt cagtgagcga ggaagcggaa gagcgcctga tgcggtattt
     3061 tctccttacg catctgtgcg gtatttcaca ccgcatatat ggtgcactct cagtacaatc
     3121 tgctctgatg ccgcatagtt aagccagtat acactccgct atcgctacgt gactgggtca
     3181 tggctgcgcc ccgacacccg ccaacacccg ctgacgcgcc ctgacgggct tgtctgctcc
     3241 cggcatccgc ttacagacaa gctgtgaccg tctccgggag ctgcatgtgt cagaggtttt
     3301 caccgtcatc accgaaacgc gcgaggcagc tgcggtaaag ctcatcagcg tggtcgtgaa
     3361 gcgattcaca gatgtctgcc tgttcatccg cgtccagctc gttgagtttc tccagaagcg
     3421 ttaatgtctg gcttctgata aagcgggcca tgttaagggc ggttttttcc tgtttggtca
     3481 ctgatgcctc cgtgtaaggg ggatttctgt tcatgggggt aatgataccg atgaaacgag
     3541 agaggatgct cacgatacgg gttactgatg atgaacatgc ccggttactg gaacgttgtg
     3601 agggtaaaca actggcggta tggatgcggc gggaccagag aaaaatcact cagggtcaat
     3661 gccagcgctt cgttaataca gatgtaggtg ttccacaggg tagccagcag catcctgcga
     3721 tgcagatccg gaacataatg gtgcagggcg ctgacttccg cgtttccaga ctttacgaaa
     3781 cacggaaacc gaagaccatt catgttgttg ctcaggtcgc agacgttttg cagcagcagt
     3841 cgcttcacgt tcgctcgcgt atcggtgatt cattctgcta accagtaagg caaccccgcc
     3901 agcctagccg ggtcctcaac gacaggagca cgatcatgcg cacccgtggg gccgccatgc
     3961 cggcgataat ggcctgcttc tcgccgaaac gtttggtggc gggaccagtg acgaaggctt
     4021 gagcgagggc gtgcaagatt ccgaataccg caagcgacag gccgatcatc gtcgcgctcc
     4081 agcgaaagcg gtcctcgccg aaaatgaccc agagcgctgc cggcacctgt cctacgagtt
     4141 gcatgataaa gaagacagtc ataagtgcgg cgacgatagt catgccccgc gcccaccgga
     4201 aggagctgac tgggttgaag gctctcaagg gcatcggtcg agatcccggt gcctaatgag
     4261 tgagctaact tacattaatt gcgttgcgct cactgcccgc tttccagtcg ggaaacctgt
     4321 cgtgccagct gcattaatga atcggccaac gcgcggggag aggcggtttg cgtattgggc
     4381 gccagggtgg tttttctttt caccagtgag acgggcaaca gctgattgcc cttcaccgcc
     4441 tggccctgag agagttgcag caagcggtcc acgctggttt gccccagcag gcgaaaatcc
     4501 tgtttgatgg tggttaacgg cgggatataa catgagctgt cttcggtatc gtcgtatccc
     4561 actaccgaga tatccgcacc aacgcgcagc ccggactcgg taatggcgcg cattgcgccc
     4621 agcgccatct gatcgttggc aaccagcatc gcagtgggaa cgatgccctc attcagcatt
     4681 tgcatggttt gttgaaaacc ggacatggca ctccagtcgc cttcccgttc cgctatcggc
     4741 tgaatttgat tgcgagtgag atatttatgc cagccagcca gacgcagacg cgccgagaca
     4801 gaacttaatg ggcccgctaa cagcgcgatt tgctggtgac ccaatgcgac cagatgctcc
     4861 acgcccagtc gcgtaccgtc ttcatgggag aaaataatac tgttgatggg tgtctggtca
     4921 gagacatcaa gaaataacgc cggaacatta gtgcaggcag cttccacagc aatggcatcc
     4981 tggtcatcca gcggatagtt aatgatcagc ccactgacgc gttgcgcgag aagattgtgc
     5041 accgccgctt tacaggcttc gacgccgctt cgttctacca tcgacaccac cacgctggca
     5101 cccagttgat cggcgcgaga tttaatcgcc gcgacaattt gcgacggcgc gtgcagggcc
     5161 agactggagg tggcaacgcc aatcagcaac gactgtttgc ccgccagttg ttgtgccacg
     5221 cggttgggaa tgtaattcag ctccgccatc gccgcttcca ctttttcccg cgttttcgca
     5281 gaaacgtggc tggcctggtt caccacgcgg gaaacggtct gataagagac accggcatac
     5341 tctgcgacat cgtataacgt tactggtttc acattcacca ccctgaattg actctcttcc
     5401 gggcgctatc atgccatacc gcgaaaggtt ttgcgccatt cgatggtgtc cgggatctcg
     5461 acgctctccc ttatgcgact cctgcattag gaagcagccc agtagtaggt tgaggccgtt
     5521 gagcaccgcc gccgcaagga atggtgcatg caaggagatg gcgcccaaca gtcccccggc
     5581 cacggggcct gccaccatac ccacgccgaa acaagcgctc atgagcccga agtggcgagc
     5641 ccgatcttcc ccatcggtga tgtcggcgat ataggcgcca gcaaccgcac ctgtggcgcc
     5701 ggtgatgccg gccacgatgc gtccggcgta gaggatcgag atctcgatcc cgcgaaat
//
