[The description below was written by a language model from this plasmid's Addgene catalogue record and the feature table of its GenBank file.]
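Description:
CBS is a bacterial expression plasmid built on the pNIC28-Bsa4 backbone, a pET-style vector designed for ligation-independent cloning, and it carries a fragment of human cystathionine beta-synthase (CBS) intended for protein production and structure determination. The catalogue lists the insert as 493 bp and warns that it may not represent the full open reading frame, so this is best regarded as a truncated or domain-level construct rather than the complete enzyme. The feature table does not annotate the CBS coding region itself. By position it should lie between the TEV site and the downstream vector sequence.

Expression is driven by a T7 promoter followed by a lac operator and the strong T7 gene 10 ribosome binding site, with a T7 terminator downstream. The plasmid also encodes lacI under its own promoter, so transcription is repressed until induced with IPTG in a host supplying T7 RNA polymerase. The depositor recommends a BL21(DE3) derivative carrying a rare-codon plasmid. The protein is made with an N-terminal 6xHis tag followed by a TEV protease cleavage site, allowing metal-affinity purification and subsequent tag removal. A second 6xHis sequence is annotated downstream of the insert region. The catalogue lists only the N-terminal tag, and the record does not say whether this second sequence is translated.

Propagation in E. coli relies on a ColE1/pBR322-type origin accompanied by the bom region and the rop gene, consistent with the low copy number recorded, and selection is by kanamycin resistance. An f1 origin is also present. The full GenBank record spans 5758 bp.
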