Addgene plasmid #73238: CBS
Purpose: Bacterial expression for structure determination; may not be full ORF
Depositing lab: Nicola Burgess-Brown. Depositing organization: University of Oxford.
Backbone
  Vector backbone: pNIC28-Bsa4
  Backbone manufacturer: SGC, Addgene Plasmid #26103
  Vector type: Bacterial Expression
Growth in bacteria
  Bacterial resistance: Kanamycin, 50 μg/mL
  Growth temperature: 37°C
  Growth strain: DH5alpha
  Copy number: Low Copy
Gene/Insert
  Gene/Insert name: CBS (alt names: CBSA-c171; gi|4557415)
  Species: H. sapiens (human)
  Insert size (bp): 493
  Entrez Gene: CBS (a.k.a. CBSL, HIP4)
  Promoter: T7
  Tag / fusion protein: His-6-TEV (N terminal on backbone)
  Cloning method: Ligation Independent Cloning
  Sequencing primers: 5′ T7; 3′ T7 terminal
Terms and licenses: Academic/Nonprofit Terms; Industry Terms: Not Available to Industry
Depositor comments: Use BL21(DE3)-R3-pRARE2 for protein expression. See also 4UUU: http://www.thesgc.org/structures/4UUU
How to cite: CBS was a gift from Nicola Burgess-Brown (Addgene plasmid # 73238 ; http://n2t.net/addgene:73238 ; RRID:Addgene_73238)
