>Addgene plasmid #73238 | CBS | depositor partial sequence | sequence record 134752 | insert
ATGCACCATCATCATCATCATTCTTCTGGTGTAGATCTGGGTACCGAGAACCTGTACTTCCAATCCATGA
AGCCCTGGTGGTGGCACCTCCGTGTTCAGGAGCTGGGCCTGTCAGCCCCGCTGACCGTGCTCCCGACCAT
CACCTGTGGGCACACCATCGAGATCCTCCGGGAGAAGGGCTTCGACCAGGCGCCCGTGGTGGATGAGGCG
GGGGTAATCCTGGGAATGGTGACGCTTGGGAACATGCTCTCGTCCCTGCTTGCCGGGAAGGTGCAGCCGT
CAGACCAAGTTGGCAAAGTCATCTACAAGCAGTTCAAACAGATCCGCCTCACGGACACGCTGGGCAGGCT
CTCGCACATCCTGGAGATGGACCACTTCGCCCTGGTGGTGCACGAGCAGCAGCGGCAGATGGTGTTCGGG
GTGGTCACCGCCATTGACTTGCTGAACTTCGTGGCCGCCCAGGAGTGACAGTAAAGGTGGATACGGATCC
GAA
