>Addgene plasmid #73238 | CBS | addgene partial sequence | sequence record 150427 | T7 5'-TAATACGACTCACTATAGGG-3'
ACTTTAAGAAGGAGATATACATATGCACCATCATCATCATCATTCTTCTGGTGTAGATCTGGGTACCGAG
AACCTGTACTTCCAATCCATGAAGCCCTGGTGGTGGCACCTCCGTGTTCAGGAGCTGGGCCTGTCAGCCC
CGCTGACCGTGCTCCCGACCATCACCTGTGGGCACACCATCGAGATCCTCCGGGAGAAGGGCTTCGACCA
GGCGCCCGTGGTGGATGAGGCGGGGGTAATCCTGGGAATGGTGACGCTTGGGAACATGCTCTCGTCCCTG
CTTGCCGGGAAGGTGCAGCCGTCAGACCAAGTTGGCAAAGTCATCTACAAGCAGTTCAAACAGATCCGCC
TCACGGACACGCTGGGCAGGCTCTCGCACATCCTGGAGATGGACCACTTCGCCCTGGTGGTGCACGAGCA
GCAGCGGCAGATGGTGTTCGGGGTGGTCACCGCCATTGACTTGCTGAACTTCGTGGCCGCCCAGGAGTGA
CAGTAAAGGTGGATACGGATCCGAATTCGAGCTCCGTCGACAAGCTTGCGGCCGCACTCGAGCACCACCA
CCACCACCACTGAGATCCGGCTGCTAACAAAGCCCGAAAGGAAGCTGAGTTGGCTGCTGCCACCGCTGAG
CAATAACTAGCATAACCCCTTGGGGCCTCTAAACGGGTCTTGAGGGGTTTTTTGCTGAAAGGAGGAACTA
TATCCGGATTGGCGAATGGG
[124 nt withheld, positions 721-844]
CGCCGGCTTTCCCCGTCAAG
