>Addgene plasmid #73238 | CBS | addgene partial sequence | sequence record 150428 | T7term 5'-GCTAGTTATTGCTCAGCGG-3'
TTTCGGGCTTTGTTAGCAGCCGGATCTCAGTGGTGGTGGTGGTGGTGCTCGAGTGCGGCCGCAAGCTTGT
CGACGGAGCTCGAATTCGGATCCGTATCCACCTTTACTGTCACTCCTGGGCGGCCACGAAGTTCAGCAAG
TCAATGGCGGTGACCACCCCGAACACCATCTGCCGCTGCTGCTCGTGCACCACCAGGGCGAAGTGGTCCA
TCTCCAGGATGTGCGAGAGCCTGCCCAGCGTGTCCGTGAGGCGGATCTGTTTGAACTGCTTGTAGATGAC
TTTGCCAACTTGGTCTGACGGCTGCACCTTCCCGGCAAGCAGGGACGAGAGCATGTTCCCAAGCGTCACC
ATTCCCAGGATTACCCCCGCCTCATCCACCACGGGCGCCTGGTCGAAGCCCTTCTCCCGGAGGATCTCGA
TGGTGTGCCCACAGGTGATGGTCGGGAGCACGGTCAGCGGGGCTGACAGGCCCAGCTCCTGAACACGGAG
GTGCCACCACCAGGGCTTCATGGATTGGAAGTACAGGTTCTCGGTACCCAGATCTACACCAGAAGAATGA
TGATGATGATGGTGCATATGTATATCTCCTTCTTAAAGTTAAACAAAATTATTTCTAGAGGGGAATTGTT
ATCCGCTCACAATTCCCCTATAGTGAGTCGTATTAATTTCGCGGGATCGAGATCTCGATCCTCTACGCCG
GACGCATCGTGGCCGGCATCACCGGCGCCACAGGTGCGGTTGCTGGCGCCTATATCGCCGACATCACCGA
TGGGGAAGATCGGGCTCGCCACTTCGGGCTCATGAGCGCTTGTTTCGGCGTGGGTATGGTGGCAGGCCCC
GTGGCCGGGGGACTGTTGGG
